Addgene plasmid #190107: HERV-Kcon-RT for Split-PE (pJUL3120)
Purpose: Expresses HERV-Kcon RT (human codon optimization)
Depositing lab: Keith Joung. Depositing organization: Massachusetts General Hospital. Publication: Engineered CRISPR prime editors with compact, untethered reverse transcriptases. Grunewald J, Miller BR, Szalay RN, Cabeceiras PK, Woodilla CJ, Holtz EJB, Petri K, Joung JK. Nat Biotechnol. 2023 Mar;41(3):337-343. doi: 10.1038/s41587-022-01473-1. Epub 2022 Sep 26. PubMed 36163548.
Backbone
  Vector backbone: pCMV-T7, Addgene #132775
  Vector type: Mammalian Expression
Growth in bacteria
  Bacterial resistance: Ampicillin, 100 μg/mL
  Growth temperature: 37°C
  Growth strain: DH5alpha
  Copy number: High Copy
Gene/Insert
  Gene/Insert name: HERV-Kcon-RT
  Species: Synthetic
  Promoter: CMV
  Tag / fusion protein: bpNLS (N terminal on insert); bpNLS (C terminal on insert)
  Cloning method: Gibson Cloning
Resource information
  A portion of this plasmid was derived from a plasmid made by: sequence from Lee & Bieniasz, PLoS Pathog 2007 (PMID: 17257061)
Terms and licenses: Academic/Nonprofit Terms; Industry Terms: Not Available to Industry
How to cite: HERV-Kcon-RT for Split-PE (pJUL3120) was a gift from Keith Joung (Addgene plasmid # 190107 ; http://n2t.net/addgene:190107 ; RRID:Addgene_190107)
