[The description below was written by a language model from this plasmid's Addgene catalogue record and pLannotate feature annotations shown in this document.]
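Description:
HERV-Kcon-RT for Split-PE (pJUL3120) is a 5,310-nt mammalian expression plasmid built on the pCMV-T7 backbone. It carries a high-copy ColE1/pUC-type origin of replication and a β-lactamase gene with its own promoter for ampicillin selection in E. coli. The remaining bacterial elements annotated in the sequence (lac promoter and operator, CAP binding site, short fragments of lacI, an SV40 promoter, a pBluescript multiple cloning site and the pBR322 bom region) are backbone remnants and play no evident role in the payload. No mammalian selection marker is annotated.

The payload is a synthetic, human codon-optimized open reading frame encoding the reverse transcriptase of HERV-Kcon, a consensus reconstruction of the human endogenous retrovirus K whose sequence derives from earlier published work. The feature table identifies this region as a fragment matching the ERVK-6 Pol protein, the polyprotein that includes the reverse transcriptase and RNase H activities. According to the catalogue entry, the insert is flanked at both its N and C termini by bipartite nuclear localization signals (bpNLS), which are not separately annotated in the feature table. Transcription is driven by the human cytomegalovirus immediate early enhancer and promoter and terminated by the bovine growth hormone polyadenylation signal. A T7 promoter lies between the CMV promoter and the coding sequence, which would also permit in vitro transcription.

As the name and associated publication indicate, the construct is intended for split prime editing, in which the reverse transcriptase is expressed as a free, nuclear-targeted protein rather than fused to the Cas9 nickase. The other prime editing components are not on this plasmid and would need to be supplied separately.
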