Features (pLannotate 1.2.2; 15 found; start..end, strand, type, name):
      8..387     +  enhancer       CMV enhancer: human cytomegalovirus immediate early enhancer
    388..591     +  promoter       CMV promoter: human cytomegalovirus (CMV) immediate early promoter
    633..651     +  promoter       T7 promoter: promoter for bacteriophage T7 RNA polymerase
    722..2509    +  CDS            ERVK-6 (fragment): POK6_HUMAN - Also known as ERVK6. Experimental evidence at transcript level: Swiss-Prot protein existence level 2. Early post-infection, the reverse transcriptase converts the viral RNA genome into double-stranded viral DNA. The RNase H domain of the reverse transcriptase performs two functions. It degrades the RNA template and specifically removes the RNA primer from the RNA/DNA hybrid. Following nuclear import, the integrase catalyzes the insertion of the linear, double-stranded viral DNA into the host cell chromosome. Endogenous Pol proteins may have kept, lost or modified their original fu
   2627..2851    +  polyA_signal   bGH poly(A) signal: bovine growth hormone polyadenylation signal
   2855..2876    +  promoter       SV40 promoter (fragment): SV40 enhancer and early promoter
   2881..2897    +  misc_feature   MCS (fragment): pBluescript multiple cloning site
   2946..2962    -  protein_bind   lac operator: The lac repressor binds to the lac operator to inhibit transcription in E. coli. This inhibition can be relieved by adding lactose or isopropyl-β-D-thiogalactopyranoside (IPTG). lac repressor encoded by lacI
   2970..3000    -  promoter       lac promoter: promoter for the E. coli lac operon
   3015..3036    -  protein_bind   CAP binding site: CAP binding activates transcription in the presence of cAMP. E. coli catabolite activator protein
   3049..3141    -  CDS            lacI (fragment): lac repressor; lacI; The lac repressor binds to the lac operator to inhibit transcription in E. coli. This inhibition can be relieved by adding lactose or isopropyl-β-D-thiogalactopyranoside (IPTG).
   3324..3912    -  rep_origin     ori: high-copy-number ColE1/pMB1/pBR322/pUC origin of replication
   4083..4943    -  CDS            AmpR: β-lactamase; bla; confers resistance to ampicillin, carbenicillin, and related antibiotics
   4944..5048    -  promoter       AmpR promoter: bla
   5119..5163    -  misc_feature   bom (fragment): basis of mobility region from pBR322
>Addgene plasmid #190107 | HERV-Kcon-RT for Split-PE (pJUL3120) | addgene full sequence | sequence record 370603 | Addgene NGS Result
ACGCGTTGACATTGATTATTGACTAGTTATTAATAGTAATCAATTACGGGGTCATTAGTTCATAGCCCAT
ATATGGAGTTCCGCGTTACATAACTTACGGTAAATGGCCCGCCTGGCTGACCGCCCAACGACCCCCGCCC
ATTGACGTCAATAATGACGTATGTTCCCATAGTAACGCCAATAGGGACTTTCCATTGACGTCAATGGGTG
GAGTATTTACGGTAAACTGCCCACTTGGCAGTACATCAAGTGTATCATATGCCAAGTACGCCCCCTATTG
ACGTCAATGACGGTAAATGGCCCGCCTGGCATTATGCCCAGTACATGACCTTATGGGACTTTCCTACTTG
GCAGTACATCTACGTATTAGTCATCGCTATTACCATGGTGATGCGGTTTTGGCAGTACATCAATGGGCGT
GGATAGCGGTTTGACTCACGGGGATTTCCAAGTCTCCACCCCATTGACGTCAATGGGAGTTTGTTTTGGC
ACCAAAATCAACGGGACTTTCCAAAATGTCGTAACAACTCCGCCCCATTGACGCAAATGGGCGGTAGGCG
TGTACGGTGGGAGGTCTATATAAGCAGAGCTGGTTTAGTGAACCGTCAGATCCGCTAGAGATCCGCGGCC
GCTAATACGACTCACTATAGGGAGAGCCGCCACCATGAAACGGACAGCCGACGGAAGCGAGTTCGAGTCA
CCAAAGAAGAAGCGGAAAGTCAAAAGCAGAAAACGGAGAAATAGAGTGTCCTTCCTGGGCGCTGCCACAG
TGGAACCACCTAAGCCCATCCCTCTGACATGGAAAACAGAGAAGCCTGTGTGGGTCAACCAGTGGCCTCT
GCCTAAGCAGAAGCTGGAGGCTCTCCACCTGCTGGCCAACGAGCAGCTTGAGAAGGGCCACATCGAGCCC
AGCTTTAGCCCTTGGAACAGCCCTGTGTTCGTGATCCAGAAGAAGAGCGGCAAGTGGCGGATGCTGACAG
ATCTGAGAGCTGTGAACGCCGTGATCCAACCCATGGGCCCCCTGCAGCCAGGCCTGCCTTCCCCTGCTAT
GATCCCTAAAGATTGGCCTCTGATCATCATCGACCTGAAAGACTGCTTCTTCACAATCCCACTCGCCGAG
CAGGATTGCGAGAAGTTCGCCTTCACCATCCCCGCCATCAACAACAAGGAGCCTGCCACCAGATTCCAGT
GGAAGGTGCTGCCTCAGGGCATGCTGAATTCTCCAACAATCTGCCAGACCTTCGTGGGCAGAGCTCTGCA
GCCTGTTAGAGAAAAATTCAGCGACTGCTACATCATTCACTACATCGATGACATCCTGTGCGCCGCTGAA
ACCAAGGATAAGTTGATCGACTGTTACACCTTCCTGCAAGCCGAGGTGGCCAATGCCGGACTGGCTATCG
CCTCTGATAAGATCCAGACCAGCACACCTTTCCACTACCTGGGCATGCAGATCGAGAACCGGAAGATCAA
GCCACAGAAAATCGAGATCAGAAAGGACACCCTGAAGACCCTGAACGACTTCCAGAAACTCCTGGGGGAT
ATCAACTGGATCAGACCTACCCTGGGAATCCCTACGTACGCCATGAGCAACCTGTTCAGCATCCTGAGGG
GCGACAGCGACCTGAACAGCAAGAGAATGCTGACCCCTGAGGCCACAAAAGAGATCAAGCTGGTGGAAGA
GAAGATCCAGTCTGCTCAAATCAACAGAATCGATCCCCTGGCCCCTCTTCAGTTGCTGATTTTCGCCACT
GCCCATAGCCCCACCGGCATTATCATCCAGAACACCGACCTGGTGGAATGGTCTTTTCTGCCCCACAGCA
CCGTGAAGACATTTACACTGTACCTGGACCAGATCGCCACCCTGATCGGCCAAACAAGACTGCGGATCAT
CAAGCTGTGTGGCAACGACCCCGACAAGATCGTGGTGCCTCTGACCAAGGAACAGGTGCGGCAGGCTTTT
ATTAACTCCGGCGCCTGGCAGATCGGACTGGCCAACTTCGTTGGCATCATCGACAATCACTATCCTAAGA
CCAAGATCTTCCAATTTCTGAAGCTGACCACCTGGATTCTGCCTAAGATTACAAGACGGGAACCCCTGGA
GAACGCCCTGACCGTGTTCACCGACGGATCTTCCAACGGCAAAGCCGCCTACACCGGCCCTAAGGAAAGA
GTGATTAAGACACCATACCAGAGCGCCCAGAGAGCCGAACTGGTCGCCGTGATCACCGTGCTGCAGGACT
TCGACCAGCCTATCAATATCATCAGCGACAGTGCCTATGTGGTGCAGGCCACCCGGGACGTGGAAACCGC
CCTGATCAAGTACAGCATGGACGATCAGCTCAACCAGCTGTTTAACCTGCTGCAGCAGACCGTGCGGAAG
AGAAACTTCCCCTTCTACATCACCCACATCCGCGCCCACACCAACCTGCCCGGCCCTCTGACAAAGGCCA
ATGAGCAGGCTGATCTGCTGGTGTCTAGCGCCCTGATTAAGGCCCAGGAGCTGCACGCCTCTGGCGGCTC
AAAAAGAACCGCCGACGGCAGCGAATTCGAGCCCAAGAAGAAGAGGAAAGTCTAACCGGTCATCATCACC
ATCACCATTGAGTTTAAACCCGCTGATCAGCCTCGACTGTGCCTTCTAGTTGCCAGCCATCTGTTGTTTG
CCCCTCCCCCGTGCCTTCCTTGACCCTGGAAGGTGCCACTCCCACTGTCCTTTCCTAATAAAATGAGAAA
ATTGCATCGCATTGTCTGAGTAGGTGTCATTCTATTCTGGGGGGTGGGGTGGGGCAGGACAGCAAGGGGG
AGGATTGGGAAGACAATAGCAGGCATGCTGGGGATGCGGTGGGCTCTATGGCTTCTGAGGCGGAAAGAAC
CAGCTGGGGCTCGATACCGTCGACCTCTAGCTAGAGCTTGGCGTAATCATGGTCATAGCTGTTTCCTGTG
TGAAATTGTTATCCGCTCACAATTCCACACAACATACGAGCCGGAAGCATAAAGTGTAAAGCCTAGGGTG
CCTAATGAGTGAGCTAACTCACATTAATTGCGTTGCGCTCACTGCCCGCTTTCCAGTCGGGAAACCTGTC
GTGCCAGCTGCATTAATGAATCGGCCAACGCGCGGGGAGAGGCGGTTTGCGTATTGGGCGCTCTTCCGCT
TCCTCGCTCACTGACTCGCTGCGCTCGGTCGTTCGGCTGCGGCGAGCGGTATCAGCTCACTCAAAGGCGG
TAATACGGTTATCCACAGAATCAGGGGATAACGCAGGAAAGAACATGTGAGCAAAAGGCCAGCAAAAGGC
CAGGAACCGTAAAAAGGCCGCGTTGCTGGCGTTTTTCCATAGGCTCCGCCCCCCTGACGAGCATCACAAA
AATCGACGCTCAAGTCAGAGGTGGCGAAACCCGACAGGACTATAAAGATACCAGGCGTTTCCCCCTGGAA
GCTCCCTCGTGCGCTCTCCTGTTCCGACCCTGCCGCTTACCGGATACCTGTCCGCCTTTCTCCCTTCGGG
AAGCGTGGCGCTTTCTCATAGCTCACGCTGTAGGTATCTCAGTTCGGTGTAGGTCGTTCGCTCCAAGCTG
GGCTGTGTGCACGAACCCCCCGTTCAGCCCGACCGCTGCGCCTTATCCGGTAACTATCGTCTTGAGTCCA
ACCCGGTAAGACACGACTTATCGCCACTGGCAGCAGCCACTGGTAACAGGATTAGCAGAGCGAGGTATGT
AGGCGGTGCTACAGAGTTCTTGAAGTGGTGGCCTAACTACGGCTACACTAGAAGAACAGTATTTGGTATC
TGCGCTCTGCTGAAGCCAGTTACCTTCGGAAAAAGAGTTGGTAGCTCTTGATCCGGCAAACAAACCACCG
CTGGTAGCGGTGGTTTTTTTGTTTGCAAGCAGCAGATTACGCGCAGAAAAAAAGGATCTCAAGAAGATCC
TTTGATCTTTTCTACGGGGTCTGACACTCAGTGGAACGAAAACTCACGTTAAGGGATTTTGGTCATGAGA
TTATCAAAAAGGATCTTCACCTAGATCCTTTTAAATTAAAAATGAAGTTTTAAATCAATCTAAAGTATAT
ATGAGTAAACTTGGTCTGACAGTTACCAATGCTTAATCAGTGAGGCACCTATCTCAGCGATCTGTCTATT
TCGTTCATCCATAGTTGCCTGACTCCCCGTCGTGTAGATAACTACGATACGGGAGGGCTTACCATCTGGC
CCCAGTGCTGCAATGATACCGCGAGACCCACGCTCACCGGCTCCAGATTTATCAGCAATAAACCAGCCAG
CCGGAAGGGCCGAGCGCAGAAGTGGTCCTGCAACTTTATCCGCCTCCATCCAGTCTATTAATTGTTGCCG
GGAAGCTAGAGTAAGTAGTTCGCCAGTTAATAGTTTGCGCAACGTTGTTGCCATTGCTACAGGCATCGTG
GTGTCACGCTCGTCGTTTGGTATGGCTTCATTCAGCTCCGGTTCCCAACGATCAAGGCGAGTTACATGAT
CCCCCATGTTGTGCAAAAAAGCGGTTAGCTCCTTCGGTCCTCCGATCGTTGTCAGAAGTAAGTTGGCCGC
AGTGTTATCACTCATGGTTATGGCAGCACTGCATAATTCTCTTACTGTCATGCCATCCGTAAGATGCTTT
TCTGTGACTGGTGAGTACTCAACCAAGTCATTCTGAGAATAGTGTATGCGGCGACCGAGTTGCTCTTGCC
CGGCGTCAATACGGGATAATACCGCGCCACATAGCAGAACTTTAAAAGTGCTCATCATTGGAAAACGTTC
TTCGGGGCGAAAACTCTCAAGGATCTTACCGCTGTTGAGATCCAGTTCGATGTAACCCACTCGTGCACCC
AACTGATCTTCAGCATCTTTTACTTTCACCAGCGTTTCTGGGTGAGCAAAAACAGGAAGGCAAAATGCCG
CAAAAAAGGGAATAAGGGCGACACGGAAATGTTGAATACTCATACTCTTCCTTTTTCAATATTATTGAAG
CATTTATCAGGGTTATTGTCTCATGAGCGGATACATATTTGAATGTATTTAGAAAAATAAACAAATAGGG
GTTCCGCGCACATTTCCCCGAAAAGTGCCACCTGACGTCGACGGATCGGGAGATCGATCTCCCGATCCCC
TAGGGTCTACTCTCAGTACAATCTGCTCTGATGCCGCATAGTTAAGCCAGTATCTGCTCCCTGCTTGTGT
GTTGGAGGTCGCTGAGTAGTGCGCGAGCAAAATTTAAGCTACAACAAGGCAAGGCTTGACCGACAATTGC
ATGAAGAATCTGCTTAGGGTTAGGCGTTTTGCGCTGCTTCGCGATGTACGGGCCAGATAT
